>Addgene plasmid #194290 | p3E-DrCav1 | addgene full sequence | sequence record 380039 | Addgene NGS Result
GAGCGAGGAAGCGGAAGAGCGCCCAATACGCAAACCGCCTCTCCCCGCGCGTTGGCCGATTCATTAATGC
AGCTGGCACGACAGGTTTCCCGACTGGAAAGCGGGCAGTGAGCGCAACGCAATTAATACGCGTACCGCTA
GCCAGGAAGAGTTTGTAGAAACGCAAAAAGGCCATCCGTCAGGATGGCCTTCTGCTTAGTTTGATGCCTG
GCAGTTTATGGCGGGCGTCCTGCCCGCCACCCTCCGGGCCGTTGCTTCACAACGTTCAAATCCGCTCCCG
GCGGATTTGTCCTACTCAGGAGAGCGTTCACCGACAAACAACAGATAAAACGAAAGGCCCAGTCTTCCGA
CTGAGCCTTTCGTTTTATTTGATGCCTGGCAGTTCCCTACTCTCGCGTTAACGCTAGCATGGATGTTTTC
CCAGTCACGACGTTGTAAAACGACGGCCAGTCTTAAGCTCGGGCCCTGCAGCTCTAGAGCTCGAATTCTA
CAGGTCACTAATACCATCTAAGTAGTTGGTTCATAGTGACTGCATATGTTGTGTTTTACAGTATTATGTA
GTCTGTTTTTTATGCAAAATCTAATTTAATATATTGATATTTATATCATTTTACGTTTCTCGTTCAACTT
TCTTGTACAAAGTGGTGACTAGCGGATACAAGGACGGGACACCTGAAGAGGAATACGCTCACTCGCCGTT
TATCAGGAAACAGGGGAACATTTACAAACCAAACAATAAAGAAATGGATAACGACAGCATCAACGAAAAG
ACACTTCAGGATGTCCACACCAAGGAGATTGACCTGGTCAACCGAGACCCAAAGCATTTAAATGACGATG
TGGTGAAGGTGGACTTTGAGGACGTGATCGCCGAGCCTGCCGGCACCTACAGCTTCGACGGCGTGTGGAA
GGCGAGCTTCACCACCTTCACAGTAACCAAATATTGGTGCTACAGGCTGCTGACAGCGCTGGTGGGCATC
CCACTCGCCCTGGTATGGGGCATCTTCTTCGCCATCCTCTCCTTCATCCACATCTGGGCCGTGGTGCCTT
GCGTGAAGAGCTACCTAATCGAGATCCACTGCATCAGTCGAGTTTACTCCATCTGTGTGCACACCTTCTG
CGACCCACTCTTTGAGGCCATGGGGAAATGCTTTAGTAACGTCCGGGTCACTGCTACTAAGGTGGTGTAA
CAACTTTATTATACAAAGTTGGCATTATAAAAAAGCATTGCTTATCAATTTGTTGCAACGAACAGGTCAC
TATCAGTCAAAATAAAATCATTATTTGGAGCTCCATGGTAGCGTTAACGCGGCCGCGATATCCCCTATAG
TGAGTCGTATTACATGGTCATAGCTGTTTCCTGGCAGCTCTGGCCCGTGTCTCAAAATCTCTGATGTTAC
ATTGCACAAGATAAAAATATATCATCATGAACAATAAAACTGTCTGCTTACATAAACAGTAATACAAGGG
GTGTTATGAGCCATATTCAACGGGAAACGTCGAGGCCGCGATTAAATTCCAACATGGATGCTGATTTATA
TGGGTATAAATGGGCTCGCGATAATGTCGGGCAATCAGGTGCGACAATCTATCGCTTGTATGGGAAGCCC
GATGCGCCAGAGTTGTTTCTGAAACATGGCAAAGGTAGCGTTGCCAATGATGTTACAGATGAGATGGTCA
GACTAAACTGGCTGACGGAATTTATGCCTCTTCCGACCATCAAGCATTTTATCCGTACTCCTGATGATGC
ATGGTTACTCACCACTGCGATCCCCGGAAAAACAGCATTCCAGGTATTAGAAGAATATCCTGATTCAGGT
GAAAATATTGTTGATGCGCTGGCAGTGTTCCTGCGCCGGTTGCATTCGATTCCTGTTTGTAATTGTCCTT
TTAACAGCGATCGCGTATTTCGTCTCGCTCAGGCGCAATCACGAATGAATAACGGTTTGGTTGATGCGAG
TGATTTTGATGACGAGCGTAATGGCTGGCCTGTTGAACAAGTCTGGAAAGAAATGCATAAACTTTTGCCA
TTCTCACCGGATTCAGTCGTCACTCATGGTGATTTCTCACTTGATAACCTTATTTTTGACGAGGGGAAAT
TAATAGGTTGTATTGATGTTGGACGAGTCGGAATCGCAGACCGATACCAGGATCTTGCCATCCTATGGAA
CTGCCTCGGTGAGTTTTCTCCTTCATTACAGAAACGGCTTTTTCAAAAATATGGTATTGATAATCCTGAT
ATGAATAAATTGCAGTTTCATTTGATGCTCGATGAGTTTTTCTAATCAGAATTGGTTAATTGGTTGTAAC
ACTGGCAGAGCATTACGCTGACTTGACGGGACGGCGCAAGCTCATGACCAAAATCCCTTAACGTGAGTTA
CGCGTCGTTCCACTGAGCGTCAGACCCCGTAGAAAAGATCAAAGGATCTTCTTGAGATCCTTTTTTTCTG
CGCGTAATCTGCTGCTTGCAAACAAAAAAACCACCGCTACCAGCGGTGGTTTGTTTGCCGGATCAAGAGC
TACCAACTCTTTTTCCGAAGGTAACTGGCTTCAGCAGAGCGCAGATACCAAATACTGTTCTTCTAGTGTA
GCCGTAGTTAGGCCACCACTTCAAGAACTCTGTAGCACCGCCTACATACCTCGCTCTGCTAATCCTGTTA
CCAGTGGCTGCTGCCAGTGGCGATAAGTCGTGTCTTACCGGGTTGGACTCAAGACGATAGTTACCGGATA
AGGCGCAGCGGTCGGGCTGAACGGGGGGTTCGTGCACACAGCCCAGCTTGGAGCGAACGACCTACACCGA
ACTGAGATACCTACAGCGTGAGCTATGAGAAAGCGCCACGCTTCCCGAAGGGAGAAAGGCGGACAGGTAT
CCGGTAAGCGGCAGGGTCGGAACAGGAGAGCGCACGAGGGAGCTTCCAGGGGGAAACGCCTGGTATCTTT
ATAGTCCTGTCGGGTTTCGCCACCTCTGACTTGAGCGTCGATTTTTGTGATGCTCGTCAGGGGGGCGGAG
CCTATGGAAAAACGCCAGCAACGCGGCCTTTTTACGGTTCCTGGCCTTTTGCTGGCCTTTTGCTCACATG
TTCTTTCCTGCGTTATCCCCTGATTCTGTGGATAACCGTATTACCGCCTTTGAGTGAGCTGATACCGCTC
GCCGCAGCCGAACGACCGAGCGCAGCGAGTCAGT
Features (pLannotate 1.2.2; 11 found; start..end, strand, type, name):
     19..111     +  CDS            lacI (fragment): lac repressor; lacI; The lac repressor binds to the lac operator to inhibit transcription in E. coli. This inhibition can be relieved by adding lactose or isopropyl-β-D-thiogalactopyranoside (IPTG).
    166..193     -  terminator     rrnB T2 terminator: transcription terminator T2 from the E. coli rrnB gene
    325..368     +  terminator     rrnB T1 terminator: Escherichia coli rrnB; transcription terminator T1 from the E. coli rrnB gene
    415..451     -  CDS            lacZα (fragment): LacZα fragment of β-galactosidase; lacZ fragment
    522..646     -  protein_bind   attR2: mutant version of attR; recombination site for the Gateway® LR reaction LR Clonase™
    702..1181    +  CDS            CAV1 (fragment): CAV1_CHLAE - Experimental evidence at protein level: Swiss-Prot protein existence level 1. May act as a scaffolding protein within caveolar membranes. Forms a stable heterooligomeric complex with CAV2 that targets to lipid rafts and drives caveolae formation. Mediates the recruitment of CAVIN proteins (CAVIN1/2/3/4) to the caveolae (By similarity). Interacts directly with G-protein alpha subunits and can functionally regulate their activity (By similarity). Involved in the costimulatory signal essential for T-cell receptor (TCR)-mediated T-cell activation. Its binding to DPP4 induces T-cell pr
   1191..1211    -  protein_bind   attB3: mutant version of attB; core recombination site for the Gateway® BP reaction BP Clonase™
   1202..1287    -  protein_bind   attL1 (fragment): mutant version of attL; recombination site for the Gateway® LR reaction LR Clonase™
   1324..1342    -  promoter       T7 promoter: promoter for bacteriophage T7 RNA polymerase
   1476..2285    +  CDS            KanR: aminoglycoside phosphotransferase; aph(3')-Ia; confers resistance to kanamycin in bacteria or G418 (Geneticin®) in eukaryotes
   2432..3020    +  rep_origin     ori: high-copy-number ColE1/pMB1/pBR322/pUC origin of replication
