[The description below was written by a language model from this plasmid's Addgene catalogue record and pLannotate feature annotations shown in this document.]
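Description:
p3E-DrCav1 is a 3' (third-position) entry clone for Multisite Gateway assembly, built in the Invitrogen pDONR P2R-P3 backbone. It is a small plasmid of about 3.2 kb that is maintained in E. coli from a high-copy ColE1/pUC-type origin and selected with kanamycin through an aminoglycoside phosphotransferase (KanR) gene. The rrnB T1 and T2 terminators lie upstream of the cloning region, where they insulate the insert from read-through transcription coming from the backbone. A T7 promoter sits on the far side of the insert. Short lacI and lacZα fragments were also annotated and appear to be backbone remnants rather than functional genes.

The payload is a caveolin-1 coding sequence, described in the stated purpose as codon-optimised zebrafish caveolin1, which matches the "Dr" in the name. The catalogue's species and gene fields instead point to Xenopus laevis cav1, a discrepancy the record does not resolve. The automated annotation only recognises the open reading frame by similarity to a primate CAV1 protein. The insert is flanked by an attR2 site on one side and, on the other, by a site annotated as attB3 overlapping an attL fragment, which is consistent with the attL3 expected in a 3' entry clone.

The plasmid carries no eukaryotic promoter or tag of its own. In an LR reaction it is combined with a 5' promoter entry clone, a middle entry clone and a destination vector. Caveolin-1 then sits downstream of the middle element and is expressed with a fusion tag at its N-terminus. The associated work concerns caveolae and their response to oxidative stress.
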