Addgene plasmid #194290: p3E-DrCav1
Purpose: Multisite gateway entry clone for expression of codon optimised zebrafish caveolin1 with fusion tag at the N-terminus. Parton lab clone KRT
Depositing lab: Rob Parton. Depositing organization: University of Queensland, Institute for Molecular Bioscience. Publication: Caveolae sense oxidative stress through membrane lipid peroxidation and cytosolic release of CAVIN1 to regulate NRF2. Wu Y, Lim YW, Stroud DA, Martel N, Hall TE, Lo HP, Ferguson C, Ryan MT, McMahon KA, Parton RG. Dev Cell. 2023 Mar 13;58(5):376-397.e4. doi: 10.1016/j.devcel.2023.02.004. Epub 2023 Feb 28. PubMed 36858041.
Backbone
  Vector backbone: pDONRp2R-p3
  Backbone manufacturer: Invitrogen
  Vector type: Multisite gateway entry vector
Growth in bacteria
  Bacterial resistance: Kanamycin, 50 μg/mL
  Growth temperature: 37°C
  Growth strain: DH5alpha
  Copy number: High Copy
Gene/Insert
  Gene/Insert name: caveolin1
  Species: X. laevis (frog)
  Entrez Gene: cav1.S (a.k.a. XELAEV_18021073mg, Cav-1, bscl3, cav1-a, cav1-b, cav1.L, cav1b, caveolin-1, cgl3, vip21)
Terms and licenses: Academic/Nonprofit Terms; Industry Terms: Not Available to Industry
Depositor comments: Please visit https://www.biorxiv.org/content/10.1101/2021.06.09.447684v2 for bioRxiv preprint.
How to cite: p3E-DrCav1 was a gift from Rob Parton (Addgene plasmid # 194290 ; http://n2t.net/addgene:194290 ; RRID:Addgene_194290)
